>Addgene plasmid #108318 | p28atDarpp | addgene full sequence | sequence record 213762 | Addgene NGS Result
GACTCACTATAGGGGAATTGTGAGCGGATAACAATTCCCCTCTAGAAATAATTTTGTTTAACTTTAAGAA
GGAGATATACCATGGTGTTCCGGCTCTCAGAGCACTCCTCACCAGAGGAGGAAGCCTCCCCCCACCAGAG
AGCCTCAGGAGAGGGGCACCATCTCAAGTCGAAGAGACCCAACCCCTGTGCCTACACACCACCTTCGCTG
AAAGCTGTGCAGCGCATTGCTGAGTCTCACCTGCAGTCTATCAGCAATTTGAATGAGAACCAGGCCTCAG
AGGAGGAGGATGAGCTGGGGGAGCTTCGGGAGCTGGGTTATCCAAGAGAGGAAGATGAGGAGGAAGAGGA
GGATGATGAAGAAGAGGAAGAAGAAGAGGACAGCCAGGCTGAAGTCCTGAAGGTCATCAGGCAGTCTGCT
GGGCAAAAGACAACCTGTGGCCAGGGTCTGGAAGGGCCCTGGGAGCGCCCACCCCCTCTGGATGAGTCCG
AGAGAGATGGAGGCTCTGAGGACCAAGTGGAAGACCCAGCACTAAGTGAGCCTGGGGAGGAACCTCAGCG
CCCTTCCCCCTCTGAGCCTGGCACACTCGAGCACCACCACCACCACCACTGAGATCCGGCTGCTAACAAA
GCCCGAAAGGAAGCTGAGTTGGCTGCTGCCACCGCTGAGCAATAACTAGCATAACCCCTTGGGGCCTCTA
AACGGGTCTTGAGGGGTTTTTTGCTGAAAGGAGGAACTATATCCGGATTGGCGAATGGG
[124 nt withheld, positions 760-883]
C
[91 nt withheld, positions 885-975]
A
[49 nt withheld, positions 977-1025]
CCTTTGACGTTGGAGTCCACGTTCTTT
[37 nt withheld, positions 1053-1089]
ACCCTATCTCGGTCTATTCTTTTGATTTATAAGGGATTTTGCCGATTTCGGCCTATTGGTTAAAAAATGA
GCTGATTTAACAAAAATTTAACGCGAATTTTAACAAAATATTAACGCTTACAATTTAGGTGGCACTTTTC
GGGGAAATGTGCGCGGAACCCCTATTTGTTTATTTTTCTAAATACATTCAAATATGTATCCGCTCATGAA
TTAATTCTTAGAAAAACTCATCGAGCATCAAATGAAACTGCAATTTATTCATATCAGGATTATCAATACC
ATATTTTTGAAAAAGCCGTTTCTGTAATGAAGGAGAAAACTCACCGAGGCAGTTCCATAGGATGGCAAGA
TCCTGGTATCGGTCTGCGATTCCGACTCGTCCAACATCAATACAACCTATTAATTTCCCCTCGTCAAAAA
TAAGGTTATCAAGTGAGAAATCACCATGAGTGACGACTGAATCCGGTGAGAATGGCAAAAGTTTATGCAT
TTCTTTCCAGACTTGTTCAACAGGCCAGCCATTACGCTCGTCATCAAAATCACTCGCATCAACCAAACCG
TTATTCATTCGTGATTGCGCCTGAGCGAGACGAAATACGCGATCGCTGTTAAAAGGACAATTACAAACAG
GAATCGAATGCAACCGGCGCAGGAACACTGCCAGCGCATCAACAATATTTTCACCTGAATCAGGATATTC
TTCTAATACCTGGAATGCTGTTTTCCCGGGGATCGCAGTGGTGAGTAACCATGCATCATCAGGAGTACGG
ATAAAATGCTTGATGGTCGGAAGAGGCATAAATTCCGTCAGCCAGTTTAGTCTGACCATCTCATCTGTAA
CATCATTGGCAACGCTACCTTTGCCATGTTTCAGAAACAACTCTGGCGCATCGGGCTTCCCATACAATCG
ATAGATTGTCGCACCTGATTGCCCGACATTATCGCGAGCCCATTTATACCCATATAAATCAGCATCCATG
TTGGAATTTAATCGCGGCCTAGAGCAAGACGTTTCCCGTTGAATATGGCTCATAACACCCCTTGTATTAC
TGTTTATGTAAGCAGACAGTTTTATTGTTCATGACCAAAATCCCTTAACGTGAGTTTTCGTTCCACTGAG
CGTCAGACCCCGTAGAAAAGATCAAAGGATCTTCTTGAGATCCTTTTTTTCTGCGCGTAATCTGCTGCTT
GCAAACAAAAAAACCACCGCTACCAGCGGTGGTTTGTTTGCCGGATCAAGAGCTACCAACTCTTTTTCCG
AAGGTAACTGGCTTCAGCAGAGCGCAGATACCAAATACTGTCCTTCTAGTGTAGCCGTAGTTAGGCCACC
ACTTCAAGAACTCTGTAGCACCGCCTACATACCTCGCTCTGCTAATCCTGTTACCAGTGGCTGCTGCCAG
TGGCGATAAGTCGTGTCTTACCGGGTTGGACTCAAGACGATAGTTACCGGATAAGGCGCAGCGGTCGGGC
TGAACGGGGGGTTCGTGCACACAGCCCAGCTTGGAGCGAACGACCTACACCGAACTGAGATACCTACAGC
GTGAGCTATGAGAAAGCGCCACGCTTCCCGAAGGGAGAAAGGCGGACAGGTATCCGGTAAGCGGCAGGGT
CGGAACAGGAGAGCGCACGAGGGAGCTTCCAGGGGGAAACGCCTGGTATCTTTATAGTCCTGTCGGGTTT
CGCCACCTCTGACTTGAGCGTCGATTTTTGTGATGCTCGTCAGGGGGGCGGAGCCTATGGAAAAACGCCA
GCAACGCGGCCTTTTTACGGTTCCTGGCCTTTTGCTGGCCTTTTGCTCACATGTTCTTTCCTGCGTTATC
CCCTGATTCTGTGGATAACCGTATTACCGCCTTTGAGTGAGCTGATACCGCTCGCCGCAGCCGAACGACC
GAGCGCAGCGAGTCAGTGAGCGAGGAAGCGGAAGAGCGCCTGATGCGGTATTTTCTCCTTACGCATCTGT
GCGGTATTTCACACCGCAATGGTGCACTCTCAGTACAATCTGCTCTGATGCCGCATAGTTAAGCCAGTAT
ACACTCCGCTATCGCTACGTGACTGGGTCATGGCTGCGCCCCGACACCCGCCAACACCCGCTGACGCGCC
CTGACGGGCTTGTCTGCTCCCGGCATCCGCTTACAGACAAGCTGTGACCGTCTCCGGGAGCTGCATGTGT
CAGAGGTTTTCACCGTCATCACCGAAACGCGCGAGGCAGCTGCGGTAAAGCTCATCAGCGTGGTCGTGAA
GCGATTCACAGATGTCTGCCTGTTCATCCGCGTCCAGCTCGTTGAGTTTCTCCAGAAGCGTTAATGTCTG
GCTTCTGATAAAGCGGGCCATGTTAAGGGCGGTTTTTTCCTGTTTGGTCACTGATGCCTCCGTGTAAGGG
GGATTTCTGTTCATGGGGGTAATGATACCGATGAAACGAGAGAGGATGCTCACGATACGGGTTACTGATG
ATGAACATGCCCGGTTACTGGAACGTTGTGAGGGTAAACAACTGGCGGTATGGATGCGGCGGGACCAGAG
AAAAATCACTCAGGGTCAATGCCAGCGCTTCGTTAATACAGATGTAGGTGTTCCACAGGGTAGCCAGCAG
CATCCTGCGATGCAGATCCGGAACATAATGGTGCAGGGCGCTGACTTCCGCGTTTCCAGACTTTACGAAA
CACGGAAACCGAAGACCATTCATGTTGTTGCTCAGGTCGCAGACGTTTTGCAGCAGCAGTCGCTTCACGT
TCGCTCGCGTATCGGTGATTCATTCTGCTAACCAGTAAGGCAACCCCGCCAGCCTAGCCGGGTCCTCAAC
GACAGGAGCACGATCATGCGCACCCGTGGGGCCGCCATGCCGGCGATAATGGCCTGCTTCTCGCCGAAAC
GTTTGGTGGCGGGACCAGTGACGAAGGCTTGAGCGAGGGCGTGCAAGATTCCGAATACCGCAAGCGACAG
GCCGATCATCGTCGCGCTCCAGCGAAAGCGGTCCTCGCCGAAAATGACCCAGAGCGCTGCCGGCACCTGT
CCTACGAGTTGCATGATAAAGAAGACAGTCATAAGTGCGGCGACGATAGTCATGCCCCGCGCCCACCGGA
AGGAGCTGACTGGGTTGAAGGCTCTCAAGGGCATCGGTCGAGATCCCGGTGCCTAATGAGTGAGCTAACT
TACATTAATTGCGTTGCGCTCACTGCCCGCTTTCCAGTCGGGAAACCTGTCGTGCCAGCTGCATTAATGA
ATCGGCCAACGCGCGGGGAGAGGCGGTTTGCGTATTGGGCGCCAGGGTGGTTTTTCTTTTCACCAGTGAG
ACGGGCAACAGCTGATTGCCCTTCACCGCCTGGCCCTGAGAGAGTTGCAGCAAGCGGTCCACGCTGGTTT
GCCCCAGCAGGCGAAAATCCTGTTTGATGGTGGTTAACGGCGGGATATAACATGAGCTGTCTTCGGTATC
GTCGTATCCCACTACCGAGATATCCGCACCAACGCGCAGCCCGGACTCGGTAATGGCGCGCATTGCGCCC
AGCGCCATCTGATCGTTGGCAACCAGCATCGCAGTGGGAACGATGCCCTCATTCAGCATTTGCATGGTTT
GTTGAAAACCGGACATGGCACTCCAGTCGCCTTCCCGTTCCGCTATCGGCTGAATTTGATTGCGAGTGAG
ATATTTATGCCAGCCAGCCAGACGCAGACGCGCCGAGACAGAACTTAATGGGCCCGCTAACAGCGCGATT
TGCTGGTGACCCAATGCGACCAGATGCTCCACGCCCAGTCGCGTACCGTCTTCATGGGAGAAAATAATAC
TGTTGATGGGTGTCTGGTCAGAGACATCAAGAAATAACGCCGGAACATTAGTGCAGGCAGCTTCCACAGC
AATGGCATCCTGGTCATCCAGCGGATAGTTAATGATCAGCCCACTGACGCGTTGCGCGAGAAGATTGTGC
ACCGCCGCTTTACAGGCTTCGACGCCGCTTCGTTCTACCATCGACACCACCACGCTGGCACCCAGTTGAT
CGGCGCGAGATTTAATCGCCGCGACAATTTGCGACGGCGCGTGCAGGGCCAGACTGGAGGTGGCAACGCC
AATCAGCAACGACTGTTTGCCCGCCAGTTGTTGTGCCACGCGGTTGGGAATGTAATTCAGCTCCGCCATC
GCCGCTTCCACTTTTTCCCGCGTTTTCGCAGAAACGTGGCTGGCCTGGTTCACCACGCGGGAAACGGTCT
GATAAGAGACACCGGCATACTCTGCGACATCGTATAACGTTACTGGTTTCACATTCACCACCCTGAATTG
ACTCTCTTCCGGGCGCTATCATGCCATACCGCGAAAGGTTTTGCGCCATTCGATGGTGTCCGGGATCTCG
ACGCTCTCCCTTATGCGACTCCTGCATTAGGAAGCAGCCCAGTAGTAGGTTGAGGCCGTTGAGCACCGCC
GCCGCAAGGAATGGTGCATGCAAGGAGATGGCGCCCAACAGTCCCCCGGCCACGGGGCCTGCCACCATAC
CCACGCCGAAACAAGCGCTCATGAGCCCGAAGTGGCGAGCCCGATCTTCCCCATCGGTGATGTCGGCGAT
ATAGGCGCCAGCAACCGCACCTGTGGCGCCGGTGATGCCGGCCACGATGCGTCCGGCGTAGAGGATCGAG
ATCTCGATCCCGCGAAATTAATAC
Features (pLannotate 1.2.2; 19 found; start..end, strand, type, name):
     14..38      +  protein_bind   lac operator: The lac repressor binds to the lac operator to inhibit transcription in E. coli. This inhibition can be relieved by adding lactose or isopropyl-β-D-thiogalactopyranoside (IPTG). lac repressor encoded by lacI
     53..75      +  RBS            RBS: efficient ribosome binding site from bacteriophage T7 gene 10 (Olins and Rangwala, 1989)
     67..585     +  CDS            PPP1R1B (fragment): PPR1B_HUMAN - Also known as DARPP32. Experimental evidence at protein level: Swiss-Prot protein existence level 1. Inhibitor of protein-phosphatase 1. From Homo sapiens (Human).
    592..609     +  CDS            9xHis (fragment): 9xHis affinity tag
    619..668     +  CDS            SET1 (fragment): solubility-enhancement tag derived from T7 phage gene 10B
    676..723     +  terminator     T7 terminator: transcription terminator for bacteriophage T7 RNA polymerase
    760..1188    +  rep_origin     f1 ori (sequence partly withheld): f1 bacteriophage origin of replication; arrow indicates direction of (+) strand synthesis
   1241..1298    +  promoter       AmpR promoter (fragment): bla
   1307..2122    -  CDS            KanR: aminoglycoside phosphotransferase; aph(3')-Ia; confers resistance to kanamycin in bacteria or G418 (Geneticin®) in eukaryotes
   2244..2832    +  rep_origin     ori: high-copy-number ColE1/pMB1/pBR322/pUC origin of replication
   3018..3157    -  misc_feature   bom: basis of mobility region from pBR322
   3259..3450    -  CDS            rop: Rop protein, which maintains plasmids at low copy number; rop
   3467..3847    +  CDS            YPB1_ECOLX: Protein predicted: Swiss-Prot protein existence level 4. From Escherichia coli.
   3919..4210    -  CDS            TcR (fragment): tetracycline efflux protein; tet; confers resistance to tetracycline
   4225..4246    -  protein_bind   CAP binding site: CAP binding activates transcription in the presence of cAMP. E. coli catabolite activator protein
   4259..5341    -  CDS            lacI: lac repressor; lacI; The lac repressor binds to the lac operator to inhibit transcription in E. coli. This inhibition can be relieved by adding lactose or isopropyl-β-D-thiogalactopyranoside (IPTG).
   5342..5419    -  promoter       lacI promoter: lacI
   5427..5706    -  CDS            TcR (fragment): tetracycline efflux protein; tet; confers resistance to tetracycline
   5728..13      +  promoter       T7 promoter (across the origin): promoter for bacteriophage T7 RNA polymerase
