[The description below was written by a language model from this plasmid's Addgene catalogue record and pLannotate feature annotations shown in this document.]
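Description:
p28atDarpp is a bacterial expression plasmid built on the Novagen pET28a backbone for producing human t-Darpp, the truncated isoform of DARPP-32 (gene PPP1R1B, a protein phosphatase 1 inhibitor), in E. coli. The roughly 525 bp coding sequence was inserted between the NcoI and XhoI sites, which places it directly behind the vector's T7 gene 10 ribosome binding site and in frame with the downstream vector-encoded hexahistidine tag. The protein is therefore made with a C-terminal His tag for metal-affinity purification and without the N-terminal tag that pET28a can otherwise supply. The depositor notes an L2V substitution introduced during cloning, described as not of functional concern.

Transcription is driven by a T7 promoter followed by a lac operator and ends at the T7 terminator. The plasmid also carries lacI under its own promoter, so expression is repressed until induced with IPTG in a host that supplies T7 RNA polymerase, such as BL21(DE3). Selection is by kanamycin through the aph(3')-Ia KanR gene. Replication relies on a pBR322-type ColE1 origin accompanied by the bom and rop elements, and an f1 origin is also present. The short TcR, AmpR promoter, CAP site and "SET1" fragments in the automated annotation are most likely backbone remnants or partial sequence matches, not functional parts. The sequenced record is 5,733 nt, slightly shorter than the 5,760 bp catalogue size. The associated work used the recombinant protein for biophysical and biochemical characterisation, including its monomeric shape, calcium binding and phosphorylation by cyclin-dependent kinases.
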