Addgene plasmid #108318: p28atDarpp
Purpose: Expresses tDarpp in E.coli
Depositing lab: Jamil Momand. Depositing organization: California State University, Los Angeles. Publication: t-Darpp is an elongated monomer that binds calcium and is phosphorylated by cyclin-dependent kinases 1 and 5. Momand J, Magdziarz P, Feng Y, Jiang D, Parga E, Celis A, Denny E, Wang X, Phillips ML, Monterroso E, Kane SE, Zhou F. FEBS Open Bio. 2017 Aug 29;7(9):1328-1337. doi: 10.1002/2211-5463.12269. eCollection 2017 Sep. FEB412269 PubMed 28904862.
Backbone
  Vector backbone: pET28a
  Backbone manufacturer: Novagen
  Backbone size w/o insert (bp): 5369
  Total vector size (bp): 5760
  Vector type: Bacterial Expression
Growth in bacteria
  Bacterial resistance: Kanamycin, 50 μg/mL
  Growth temperature: 37°C
  Growth strain: BL21(DE3)
  Growth instructions: Use BL21(DE3) for protein expression
  Copy number: Unknown
Gene/Insert
  Gene/Insert name: tDarpp (alt name: truncated DARPP-32 isoform t-DARPP (PPP1R1B))
  Species: H. sapiens (human)
  Insert size (bp): 525
  GenBank ID: AY070271.1
  Entrez Gene: PPP1R1B (a.k.a. DARPP-32, DARPP32)
  Promoter: T7
  Tag / fusion protein: 6 Histadine (C terminal on insert)
  Cloning method: Restriction Enzyme; 5′ cloning site NcoI (unknown if destroyed); 3′ cloning site XhoI (unknown if destroyed)
  Sequencing primers: 5′ gatccgccatggtgttccggctctcagagcactcc; 3′ cttagactcgagtgtgccaggctcagagggggaag
Resource information
  A portion of this plasmid was derived from a plasmid made by: Dr. Susan Kane, City of Hope
Terms and licenses: Academic/Nonprofit Terms; Industry Terms: Not Available to Industry
Depositor comments: L2V substitution was introduced during cloning and is not of functional concern.
How to cite: p28atDarpp was a gift from Jamil Momand (Addgene plasmid # 108318 ; http://n2t.net/addgene:108318 ; RRID:Addgene_108318)
